Addgene plasmid #82583: p5E-EF1a/b-actin
Purpose: 5' entry vector containing the EF1a/B-globin fused to zebrafish b-actin 2 enhancer/promoter for strong semi-ubiquitous expression
Depositing lab: Kryn Stankunas. Depositing organization: University of Oregon. Publication: A MultiSite Gateway Toolkit for Rapid Cloning of Vertebrate Expression Constructs with Diverse Research Applications. Fowler DK, Stewart S, Seredick S, Eisen JS, Stankunas K, Washbourne P. PLoS One. 2016 Aug 8;11(8):e0159277. doi: 10.1371/journal.pone.0159277. eCollection 2016. PONE-D-16-19476 PubMed 27500400.
Backbone
  Vector backbone: pDONR P4-P1R
  Total vector size (bp): 5628
Growth in bacteria
  Bacterial resistance: Kanamycin, 50 μg/mL
  Growth temperature: 37°C
  Growth strain: DH5alpha
  Copy number: High Copy
Gene/Insert
  Gene/Insert name: EF1a/b-globin fused to zebrafish b-actin 2 enhancer/promoter
  Insert size (bp): 2868
  Promoter: None
  Cloning method: Gateway Cloning
  Sequencing primers: 5′ M13F; 3′ M13R
Terms and licenses: Academic/Nonprofit Terms; Industry Terms: Not Available to Industry
How to cite: p5E-EF1a/b-actin was a gift from Kryn Stankunas (Addgene plasmid # 82583 ; http://n2t.net/addgene:82583 ; RRID:Addgene_82583)
