[The description below was written by a language model from this plasmid's Addgene catalogue record and pLannotate feature annotations shown in this document.]
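Description:
p5E-EF1a/b-actin is a MultiSite Gateway 5' entry clone built on the pDONR P4-P1R backbone, intended as a promoter-donor module for assembling vertebrate expression constructs rather than as an expression vector in its own right. It is propagated in E. coli as a high-copy plasmid from a ColE1/pUC-type origin and selected with kanamycin through an aminoglycoside phosphotransferase gene. The total size is about 5.6 kb. rrnB T1 and T2 terminators lie upstream of the recombination cassette, where they insulate the insert from read-through transcription originating in the backbone.

The insert of roughly 2.9 kb is a composite regulatory element: an EF1a/β-globin unit fused to the zebrafish β-actin 2 enhancer/promoter, described as giving strong, semi-ubiquitous expression. The catalogue lists no separate promoter because the insert is itself the promoter. Automated annotation recognises only part of it, namely a rabbit β-globin intron and a short match labelled as chicken β-actin promoter, which probably reflects sequence similarity among actin promoters. About 2 kb of the insert is unannotated and presumably holds the remaining EF1a and zebrafish β-actin sequences. The insert is bracketed by pBluescript polylinker remnants and T7 and T3 phage promoters, suggesting it was carried over from a Bluescript-type plasmid. The flanking Gateway sites are annotated as an attL fragment overlapping an attB4 core on one side and attR1 on the other, consistent with the attL4–attR1 arrangement expected of a P4-P1R entry clone.

In use, an LR recombination combines this 5' element with a middle entry clone carrying a coding sequence, a 3' entry clone and a destination vector, placing the gene of interest under the hybrid promoter for transgenesis or expression work, particularly in zebrafish.
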