Features (pLannotate 1.2.2; 16 found; start..end, strand, type, name):
    121..213     +  CDS            lacI (fragment): lac repressor; lacI; The lac repressor binds to the lac operator to inhibit transcription in E. coli. This inhibition can be relieved by adding lactose or isopropyl-β-D-thiogalactopyranoside (IPTG).
    268..295     -  terminator     rrnB T2 terminator: transcription terminator T2 from the E. coli rrnB gene
    427..470     +  terminator     rrnB T1 terminator: Escherichia coli rrnB; transcription terminator T1 from the E. coli rrnB gene
    517..553     -  CDS            lacZα (fragment): LacZα fragment of β-galactosidase; lacZ fragment
    592..677     +  protein_bind   attL1 (fragment): mutant version of attL; recombination site for the Gateway® LR reaction LR Clonase™
    668..688     +  protein_bind   attB4: mutant version of attB; core recombination site for the Gateway® BP reaction BP Clonase™
    690..708     +  promoter       T7 promoter: promoter for bacteriophage T7 RNA polymerase
    717..742     -  misc_feature   MCS (fragment): pBluescript multiple cloning site
   2808..2832    +  promoter       chicken β-actin promoter (fragment): contains a 21-bp deletion relative to the standard chicken β-actin promoter
   2974..3546    +  intron         β-globin intron: intron from rabbit β-globin gene
   3607..3648    -  misc_feature   MCS (fragment): pBluescript multiple cloning site
   3661..3679    -  promoter       T3 promoter: promoter for bacteriophage T3 RNA polymerase
   3680..3803    +  protein_bind   attR1: mutant version of attR; recombination site for the Gateway® LR reaction LR Clonase™
   3876..3894    -  promoter       T7 promoter: promoter for bacteriophage T7 RNA polymerase
   4028..4837    +  CDS            KanR: aminoglycoside phosphotransferase; aph(3')-Ia; confers resistance to kanamycin in bacteria or G418 (Geneticin®) in eukaryotes
   4984..5572    +  rep_origin     ori: high-copy-number ColE1/pMB1/pBR322/pUC origin of replication
>Addgene plasmid #82583 | p5E-EF1a/b-actin | depositor full sequence | sequence record 161169 | p5E-EF1a/b-actin sequence 5634 bps
CTTTCCTGCGTTATCCCCTGATTCTGTGGATAACCGTATTACCGCCTTTGAGTGAGCTGATACCGCTCGC
CGCAGCCGAACGACCGAGCGCAGCGAGTCAGTGAGCGAGGAAGCGGAAGAGCGCCCAATACGCAAACCGC
CTCTCCCCGCGCGTTGGCCGATTCATTAATGCAGCTGGCACGACAGGTTTCCCGACTGGAAAGCGGGCAG
TGAGCGCAACGCAATTAATACGCGTACCGCTAGCCAGGAAGAGTTTGTAGAAACGCAAAAAGGCCATCCG
TCAGGATGGCCTTCTGCTTAGTTTGATGCCTGGCAGTTTATGGCGGGCGTCCTGCCCGCCACCCTCCGGG
CCGTTGCTTCACAACGTTCAAATCCGCTCCCGGCGGATTTGTCCTACTCAGGAGAGCGTTCACCGACAAA
CAACAGATAAAACGAAAGGCCCAGTCTTCCGACTGAGCCTTTCGTTTTATTTGATGCCTGGCAGTTCCCT
ACTCTCGCGTTAACGCTAGCATGGATGTTTTCCCAGTCACGACGTTGTAAAACGACGGCCAGTCTTAAGC
TCGGGCCCGCGTTAACGCTACCATGGAGCTCCAAATAATGATTTTATTTTGACTGATAGTGACCTGTTCG
TTGCAACAAATTGATAAGCAATGCTTTTTTATAATGCCAACTTTGTATAGAAAAGTTGGTAATACGACTC
ACTATAGGGCGAATTGGGTACCGGGCCCCCCCTCGAGGTCGAGCAGGGGGATCATCTAATCAAGCACAAA
TAAGGGGCGTGTAACACAAAAGCCAGCGACCCTTTCCAATGCAAATCAAACTTGCAATTCTTTGCCGTTT
TTATCATTTAAGTGTCGGCTTAAGGTCCACTATCAGATGTAAACAGCCTTATCTAACAAAGGTATCATTA
CATTCTGAAATTCTCAGGCATGCAAGCTAGCTTATGACGCACTAGGGAGTGCCACCCTTCCTTTCGCCCT
AACTTCGTGATAACTCGCGCGTTTCACTCAACAGCTGCATCCGCCCTAGTGCTACTGGGAGTTGTAGTAT
ACAAGACGCTTACAGGCTGAATGTTCTGTCAAGACCCCGCCTCTAGCACTTTGGGAATTCTGGACTTGAT
GATGTCATGGTTAATCCCCGCCCAGTAGAGGCGGCTATATAAAGGGTGGTTAAGGCCCGGTTCGCTCTCT
TCCTCACCGGGTCTGCGGCGAGTTCTAGCTGAAGCTTCCTGCAGGTCGACAAAGCAAGTCTCTCACATAA
TATATCTTCTAAAAGACAGAAAACATTACTTTCAGACCATATTGTAATCAAATGAACACTTTCATATTAG
TCAATAATATTACGGAAATGTATTTAAAAACTGAATAAACATATATTTACACCTTTGTCTTTATTTCTAG
AGTGCTTTTACAATGTAGATTGTGTCAAAGCAGCTTAACTTAGAGGATTAGTATAGTAAATTGAAACTGT
GTCAGTCCATTTTTTAAGAGTTTAAGTTCAGTTCAGTTTAGTTCAGTGTGAGTTAATTTTTACTGCTGAG
AGTCCAAACACTAAAGAGCAAATCCAAATACACAAGTCAATAAATAAACTCAATGATGGGCTAAAGATCT
GGGGAAATCTGCAGATTTCTGTGCGCACAGATTCTGTGTGGGCCTAGTCATTACCTATACTCAACGTTTA
CTCTGAGAAACTTCCATATTTTAGAGGTAAAATGCTCAGAATTGTAAAAAGTCTTGTCAAAATACTTGGA
ATTTGCCAAAAACAAAATAAAAGTCACATCACCTCATTGTCCTTGGTATCAGCAAGCACTTTTAACACAA
TCAGCTGTTTTTGTTTATAACTCCCACTGAAGGCCATGTGCATTACTCCCAAGTTACACAGTAAAAAGTC
ACATGTAGTTTATCATGATCACTGCTGCTCAAGCACAGCTTTATCTGTTATTCAGTGTGGCAATATCTGA
AATGTGTGCAAAATATTATTTATTGTAGCTGATCACCAACACTTTCAGTGTTTTTTTTTTCTACTTTTAA
TGAGAATTATGTTCTTAGGATTTATCCTTATAAACCTCTTTAAAAAGAAATGTTATGTCTGCATAGACAC
GACATGAAATTATGAACAGAAAATTTAACTATTTAAGATCAAGACTTGACATATAACATTTCTAATGAAC
ATTAAACCTGAGGTAGGCCCACTTGCAAAAATGTAACTGCTATCACTCACTTTATACATCATTGTGTAAC
TTGTACACACAAAAATAGTGAAGCAATGTGGCATGGAATGCAGGTCCCATTCATTCAAAGTTATTAAAGC
ACTTTCTTAAAGTGCATTACTACTGAGCTAAGACCAGCTAGTTGCTCATACAACATACTACAAGTAGTGT
CATCCTAATTTGGATAAAAAAAATGTCCATTTTATACATGGAAAAGTACTCATTAGATCCCCCATTGTTT
GTATTACGGTATTTCGTGAACACAAGAGGTAAATGACCTACAGAGCTGCTGTTGTGTTAGATTGAAAACA
CAACACAGGATCATGGAGGCATCCATCATTATGACGCATTCTGCCACTTGTAACTCTGCACAGACTTTTT
GAAAAGTTTAATTGAGTCTTGGCGTTGTCGCAGAAAAATACGAAAAATTCTGTGTTAAAATTTGCAAATA
AAAATTCCAGTTTTATAGGAAATCGCCATGGCCTTGTTCTTTAACCAGTTAAGCTTCCCCTTCTTTCACT
CTCAAGTTGCAAGAAGCAAGTGTAGCAATGTGCACGCGACAGCCGGGTGTGTGACGCTGGACCAATCAGA
GCACAGAGCTCCGAAAGTTTACCTTTTATGGCTAGAGCCGGGTATGTGCCGTCATATAAAAGAGCGCGCC
CAGCTTTTCAGCCTCACTTTGAGCTCCTCCACACGCAGCTAGTGCGGAATATCATCTGCTTGTAACCCAT
TCTCTTAAGTCGACCGATCCTGAGAACTTCAGGGTGAGTTTGGGGACCCTTGATTGTTCTTTCTTTTTCG
CTATTGTAAAATTCATGTTATATGGAGGGGGCAAAGTTTTCAGGGTGTTGTTTAGAATGGGAAGATGTCC
CTTGTATCACCATGGACCCTCATGATAATTTTGTTTCTTTCACTTTCTACTCTGTTGACAACCATTGTCT
CCTCTTATTTTCTTTTCATTTTCTGTAACTTTTTCGTTAAACTTTAGCTTGCATTTGTAACGAATTTTTA
AATTCACTTTTGTTTATTTGTCAGATTGTAAGTACTTTCTCTAATCACTTTTTTTTCAAGGCAATCAGGG
TATATTATATTGTACTTCAGCACAGTTTTAGAGAACAATTGTTATAATTAAATGATAAGGTAGAATATTT
CTGCATATAAATTCTGGCTGGCGTGGAAATATTCTTATTGGTAGAAACAACTACACCCTGGTCATCATCC
TGCCTTTCTCTTTATGGTTACAATGATATACACTGTTTGAGATGAGGATAAAATACTCTGAGTCCAAACC
GGGCCCCTCTGCTAACCATGTTCATGCCTTCTTCTCTTTCCTACAGCTCCTGGGCAACGTGCTGGTTGTT
GTGCTGTCTCATCATTTTGGCAAAGAATTCCTCGACGGATCCACTAGTTCTAGAGCGGCCGCCACCGCGG
TGGAGCTCCAGCTTTTGTTCCCTTTAGTGAGGGTTAATTCAAGTTTGTACAAAAAAGTTGAACGAGAAAC
GTAAAATGATATAAATATCAATATATTAAATTAGATTTTGCATAAAAAACAGACTACATAATACTGTAAA
ACACAACATATGCAGTCACTATGAACCAACTACTTAGATGGTATTAGTGACCTGTAGAATTCGAGCTCTA
GAGCTGCAGGGCGGCCGCGATATCCCCTATAGTGAGTCGTATTACATGGTCATAGCTGTTTCCTGGCAGC
TCTGGCCCGTGTCTCAAAATCTCTGATGTTACATTGCACAAGATAAAAATATATCATCATGAACAATAAA
ACTGTCTGCTTACATAAACAGTAATACAAGGGGTGTTATGAGCCATATTCAACGGGAAACGTCGAGGCCG
CGATTAAATTCCAACATGGATGCTGATTTATATGGGTATAAATGGGCTCGCGATAATGTCGGGCAATCAG
GTGCGACAATCTATCGCTTGTATGGGAAGCCCGATGCGCCAGAGTTGTTTCTGAAACATGGCAAAGGTAG
CGTTGCCAATGATGTTACAGATGAGATGGTCAGACTAAACTGGCTGACGGAATTTATGCCTCTTCCGACC
ATCAAGCATTTTATCCGTACTCCTGATGATGCATGGTTACTCACCACTGCGATCCCCGGAAAAACAGCAT
TCCAGGTATTAGAAGAATATCCTGATTCAGGTGAAAATATTGTTGATGCGCTGGCAGTGTTCCTGCGCCG
GTTGCATTCGATTCCTGTTTGTAATTGTCCTTTTAACAGCGATCGCGTATTTCGTCTCGCTCAGGCGCAA
TCACGAATGAATAACGGTTTGGTTGATGCGAGTGATTTTGATGACGAGCGTAATGGCTGGCCTGTTGAAC
AAGTCTGGAAAGAAATGCATAAACTTTTGCCATTCTCACCGGATTCAGTCGTCACTCATGGTGATTTCTC
ACTTGATAACCTTATTTTTGACGAGGGGAAATTAATAGGTTGTATTGATGTTGGACGAGTCGGAATCGCA
GACCGATACCAGGATCTTGCCATCCTATGGAACTGCCTCGGTGAGTTTTCTCCTTCATTACAGAAACGGC
TTTTTCAAAAATATGGTATTGATAATCCTGATATGAATAAATTGCAGTTTCATTTGATGCTCGATGAGTT
TTTCTAATCAGAATTGGTTAATTGGTTGTAACACTGGCAGAGCATTACGCTGACTTGACGGGACGGCGCA
AGCTCATGACCAAAATCCCTTAACGTGAGTTACGCGTCGTTCCACTGAGCGTCAGACCCCGTAGAAAAGA
TCAAAGGATCTTCTTGAGATCCTTTTTTTCTGCGCGTAATCTGCTGCTTGCAAACAAAAAAACCACCGCT
ACCAGCGGTGGTTTGTTTGCCGGATCAAGAGCTACCAACTCTTTTTCCGAAGGTAACTGGCTTCAGCAGA
GCGCAGATACCAAATACTGTCCTTCTAGTGTAGCCGTAGTTAGGCCACCACTTCAAGAACTCTGTAGCAC
CGCCTACATACCTCGCTCTGCTAATCCTGTTACCAGTGGCTGCTGCCAGTGGCGATAAGTCGTGTCTTAC
CGGGTTGGACTCAAGACGATAGTTACCGGATAAGGCGCAGCGGTCGGGCTGAACGGGGGGTTCGTGCACA
CAGCCCAGCTTGGAGCGAACGACCTACACCGAACTGAGATACCTACAGCGTGAGCATTGAGAAAGCGCCA
CGCTTCCCGAAGGGAGAAAGGCGGACAGGTATCCGGTAAGCGGCAGGGTCGGAACAGGAGAGCGCACGAG
GGAGCTTCCAGGGGGAAACGCCTGGTATCTTTATAGTCCTGTCGGGTTTCGCCACCTCTGACTTGAGCGT
CGATTTTTGTGATGCTCGTCAGGGGGGCGGAGCCTATGGAAAAACGCCAGCAACGCGGCCTTTTTACGGT
TCCTGGCCTTTTGCTGGCCTTTTGCTCACATGTT
