>Addgene plasmid #82583 | p5E-EF1a/b-actin | addgene partial sequence | sequence record 161166 | M13-F20 5'-TGTAAAACGACGGCCAGT-3'
ATAATGATTTTATTTTGACTGATAGTGACCTGTTCGTTGCAACAAATTGATAAGCAATGCTTTTTTATAA
TGCCAACTTTGTATAGAAAAGTTGGTAATACGACTCACTATAGGGCGAATTGGGTACCGGGCCCCCCCTC
GAGGTCGAGCAGGGGGATCATCTAATCAAGCACAAATAAGGGGCGTGTAACACAAAAGCCAGCGACCCTT
TCCAATGCAAATCAAACTTGCAATTCTTTGCCGTTTTTATCATTTAAGTGTCGGCTTAAGGTCCACTATC
AGATGTAAACAGCCTTATCTAACAAAGGTATCATTACATTCTGAAATTCTCAGGCATGCAAGCTAGCTTA
TGACGCACTAGGGAGTGCCACCCTTCCTTTCGCCCTAACTTCGTGATAACTCGCGCGTTTCACTCAACAG
CTGCATCCGCCCTAGTGCTACTGGGAGTTGTAGTATACAAGACGCTTACAGGCTGAATGTTCTGTCAAGA
CCCCGCCTCTAGCACTTTGGGAATTCTGGACTTGATGATGTCATGGTTAATCCCCGCCCAGTAGAGGCGG
CTATATAAAGGGTGGTTAAGGCCCGGTTCGCTCTCTTCCTCACCGGGTCTGCGGCGAGTTCTAGCTGAAG
CTTCCTGCAGGTCGACAAAGCAAGTCTCTCACATAATATATCTTCTAAAAGACAGAAAACATTACTTTCA
GACCATATTGTAATCAAATGAACACTTTCATATTAGTCAATAATATTACGGAAATGTATTTAAAAACTGA
ATAAACATATATTTACACCTTTGTCTTTATTTCTAGAGTGCTT
