>Addgene plasmid #82583 | p5E-EF1a/b-actin | addgene partial sequence | sequence record 161168 | M13-Rev 5'-CAGGAAACAGCTATGACC-3'
CGCGGCCGCCCTGCAGCTCTAGAGCTCGAATTCTACAGGTCACTAATACCATCTAAGTAGTTGGTTCATA
GTGACTGCATATGTTGTGTTTTACAGTATTATGTAGTCTGTTTTTTATGCAAAATCTAATTTAATATATT
GATATTTATATCATTTTACGTTTCTCGTTCAACTTTTTTGTACAAACTTGAATTAACCCTCACTAAAGGG
AACAAAAGCTGGAGCTCCACCGCGGTGGCGGCCGCTCTAGAACTAGTGGATCCGTCGAGGAATTCTTTGC
CAAAATGATGAGACAGCACAACAACCAGCACGTTGCCCAGGAGCTGTAGGAAAGAGAAGAAGGCATGAAC
ATGGTTAGCAGAGGGGCCCGGTTTGGACTCAGAGTATTTTATCCTCATCTCAAACAGTGTATATCATTGT
AACCATAAAGAGAAAGGCAGGATGATGACCAGGGTGTAGTTGTTTCTACCAATAAGAATATTTCCACGCC
AGCCAGAATTTATATGCAGAAATATTCTACCTTATCATTTAATTATAACAATTGTTCTCTAAAACTGTGC
TGAAGTACAATATAATATACCCTGATTGCCTTGAAAAAAAAGTGATTAGAGAAAGTACTTACAATCTGAC
AAATAAACAAAAGTGAATTTAAAAATTCGTTACAAATGCAAGCTAAAGTTTAACGAAAAAGTTACAGAAA
ATGAAAAGAAAATAAGAGGAGACAATGGTTGTCAACAGAGTAGAAAGTGAAAGAAACAAAATTATCATGA
GGGTCCATGGTGATACAAGGGACATCTTCC
